>Addgene plasmid #104468 | MBP-hnRNPA2_FL_P298L | addgene full sequence | sequence record 201655 | Addgene NGS Result
AACTATGGTAGCGGCAATTACAATGATTTTGGCAACTACAACCAGCAACTGAGCAATTACGGCCCGATGA
AATCCGGCAATTTTGGCGGTTCCCGTAATATGGGTGGTCCGTATGGTGGCGGTAACTACGGCCCGGGTGG
TAGCGGTGGTTCTGGCGGCTATGGTGGCCGCAGCCGTTACTAACTCGAGCACCACCACCACCACCACTGA
GATCCGGCTGCTAACAAAGCCCGAAAGGAAGCTGAGTTGGCTGCTGCCACCGCTGAGCAATAACTAGCAT
AACCCCTTGGGGCCTCTAAACGGGTCTTGAGGGGTTTTTTGCTGAAAGGAGGAACTATATCCGGATTGGC
GAATGGG
[124 nt withheld, positions 358-481]
C
[91 nt withheld, positions 483-573]
A
[49 nt withheld, positions 575-623]
CCTTTGACGTTGGAGTCCACGTTCTTT
[37 nt withheld, positions 651-687]
ACCCTATCTCGGTCTATTCTTTTGATTTATAAGGGATTTTGCCGATTTCGGCCTATTGGTTAAAAAATGA
GCTGATTTAACAAAAATTTAACGCGAATTTTAACAAAATATTAACGCTTACAATTTAGGTGGCACTTTTC
GGGGAAATGTGCGCGGAACCCCTATTTGTTTATTTTTCTAAATACATTCAAATATGTATCCGCTCATGAA
TTAATTCTTAGAAAAACTCATCGAGCATCAAATGAAACTGCAATTTATTCATATCAGGATTATCAATACC
ATATTTTTGAAAAAGCCGTTTCTGTAATGAAGGAGAAAACTCACCGAGGCAGTTCCATAGGATGGCAAGA
TCCTGGTATCGGTCTGCGATTCCGACTCGTCCAACATCAATACAACCTATTAATTTCCCCTCGTCAAAAA
TAAGGTTATCAAGTGAGAAATCACCATGAGTGACGACTGAATCCGGTGAGAATGGCAAAAGTTTATGCAT
TTCTTTCCAGACTTGTTCAACAGGCCAGCCATTACGCTCGTCATCAAAATCACTCGCATCAACCAAACCG
TTATTCATTCGTGATTGCGCCTGAGCGAGACGAAATACGCGATCGCTGTTAAAAGGACAATTACAAACAG
GAATCGAATGCAACCGGCGCAGGAACACTGCCAGCGCATCAACAATATTTTCACCTGAATCAGGATATTC
TTCTAATACCTGGAATGCTGTTTTCCCGGGGATCGCAGTGGTGAGTAACCATGCATCATCAGGAGTACGG
ATAAAATGCTTGATGGTCGGAAGAGGCATAAATTCCGTCAGCCAGTTTAGTCTGACCATCTCATCTGTAA
CATCATTGGCAACGCTACCTTTGCCATGTTTCAGAAACAACTCTGGCGCATCGGGCTTCCCATACAATCG
ATAGATTGTCGCACCTGATTGCCCGACATTATCGCGAGCCCATTTATACCCATATAAATCAGCATCCATG
TTGGAATTTAATCGCGGCCTAGAGCAAGACGTTTCCCGTTGAATATGGCTCATAACACCCCTTGTATTAC
TGTTTATGTAAGCAGACAGTTTTATTGTTCATGACCAAAATCCCTTAACGTGAGTTTTCGTTCCACTGAG
CGTCAGACCCCGTAGAAAAGATCAAAGGATCTTCTTGATATCCTTTTTTTCTGCGCGTAATCTGCTGCTT
GCAAACAAAAAAACCACCGCTACCAGCGGTGGTTTGTTTGCCGGATCAAGAGCTACCAACTCTTTTTCCG
AAGGTAACTGGCTTCAGCAGAGCGCAGATACCAAATACTGTCCTTCTAGTGTAGCCGTAGTTAGGCCACC
ACTTCAAGAACTCTGTAGCACCGCCTACATACCTCGCTCTGCTAATCCTGTTACCAGTGGCTGCTGCCAG
TGGCGATAAGTCGTGTCTTACCGGGTTGGACTCAAGACGATAGTTACCGGATAAGGCGCAGCGGTCGGGC
TGAACGGGGGGTTCGTGCACACAGCCCAGCTTGGAGCGAACGACCTACACCGAACTGAGATACCTACAGC
GTGAGCTATGAGAAAGCGCCACGCTTCCCGAAGGGAGAAAGGCGGACAGGTATCCGGTAAGCGGCAGGGT
CGGAACAGGAGAGCGCACGAGGGAGCTTCCAGGGGGAAACGCCTGGTATCTTTATAGTCCTGTCGGGTTT
CGCCACCTCTGACTTGAGCGTCGATTTTTGTGATGCTCGTCAGGGGGGCGGAGCCTATGGAAAAACGCCA
GCAACGCGGCCTTTTTACGGTTCCTGGCCTTTTGCTGGCCTTTTGCTCACATGTTCTTTCCTGCGTTATC
CCCTGATTCTGTGGATAACCGTATTACCGCCTTTGAGTGAGCTGATACCGCTCGCCGCAGCCGAACGACC
GAGCGCAGCGAGTCAGTGAGCGAGGAAGCGGAAGAGCGCCTGATGCGGTATTTTCTCCTTACGCATCTGT
GCGGTATTTCACACCGCAATGGTGCACTCTCAGTACAATCTGCTCTGATGCCGCATAGTTAAGCCAGTAT
ACACTCCGCTATCGCTACGTGACTGGGTCATGGCTGCGCCCCGACACCCGCCAACACCCGCTGACGCGCC
CTGACGGGCTTGTCTGCTCCCGGCATCCGCTTACAGACAAGCTGTGACCGTCTCCGGGAGCTGCATGTGT
CAGAGGTTTTCACCGTCATCACCGAAACGCGCGAGGCAGCTGCGGTAAAGCTCATCAGCGTGGTCGTGAA
GCGATTCACAGATGTCTGCCTGTTCATCCGCGTCCAGCTCGTTGAGTTTCTCCAGAAGCGTTAATGTCTG
GCTTCTGATAAAGCGGGCCATGTTAAGGGCGGTTTTTTCCTGTTTGGTCACTGATGCCTCCGTGTAAGGG
GGATTTCTGTTCATGGGGGTAATGATACCGATGAAACGAGAGAGGATGCTCACGATACGGGTTACTGATG
ATGAACATGCCCGGTTACTGGAACGTTGTGAGGGTAAACAACTGGCGGTATGGATGCGGCGGGACCAGAG
AAAAATCACTCAGGGTCAATGCCAGCGCTTCGTTAATACAGATGTAGGTGTTCCACAGGGTAGCCAGCAG
CATCCTGCGATGCAGATCCGGAACATAATGGTGCAGGGCGCTGACTTCCGCGTTTCCAGACTTTACGAAA
CACGGAAACCGAAGACCATTCATGTTGTTGCTCAGGTCGCAGACGTTTTGCAGCAGCAGTCGCTTCACGT
TCGCTCGCGTATCGGTGATTCATTCTGCTAACCAGTAAGGCAACCCCGCCAGCCTAGCCGGGTCCTCAAC
GACAGGAGCACGATCATGCGCACCCGTGGGGCCGCCATGCCGGCGATAATGGCCTGCTTCTCGCCGAAAC
GTTTGGTGGCGGGACCAGTGACGAAGGCTTGAGCGAGGGCGTGCAAGATTCCGAATACCGCAAGCGACAG
GCCGATCATCGTCGCGCTCCAGCGAAAGCGGTCCTCGCCGAAAATGACCCAGAGCGCTGCCGGCACCTGT
CCTACGAGTTGCATGATAAAGAAGACAGTCATAAGTGCGGCGACGATAGTCATGCCCCGCGCCCACCGGA
AGGAGCTGACTGGGTTGAAGGCTCTCAAGGGCATCGGTCGAGATCCCGGTGCCTAATGAGTGAGCTAACT
TACATTAATTGCGTTGCGCTCACTGCCCGCTTTCCAGTCGGGAAACCTGTCGTGCCAGCTGCATTAATGA
ATCGGCCAACGCGCGGGGAGAGGCGGTTTGCGTATTGGGCGCCAGGGTGGTTTTTCTTTTCACCAGTGAG
ACGGGCAACAGCTGATTGCCCTTCACCGCCTGGCCCTGAGAGAGTTGCAGCAAGCGGTCCACGCTGGTTT
GCCCCAGCAGGCGAAAATCCTGTTTGATGGTGGTTAACGGCGGGATATAACATGAGCTGTCTTCGGTATC
GTCGTATCCCACTACCGAGATATCCGCACCAACGCGCAGCCCGGACTCGGTAATGGCGCGCATTGCGCCC
AGCGCCATCTGATCGTTGGCAACCAGCATCGCAGTGGGAACGATGCCCTCATTCAGCATTTGCATGGTTT
GTTGAAAACCGGACATGGCACTCCAGTCGCCTTCCCGTTCCGCTATCGGCTGAATTTGATTGCGAGTGAG
ATATTTATGCCAGCCAGCCAGACGCAGACGCGCCGAGACAGAACTTAATGGGCCCGCTAACAGCGCGATT
TGCTGGTGACCCAATGCGACCAGATGCTCCACGCCCAGTCGCGTACCGTCTTCATGGGAGAAAATAATAC
TGTTGATGGGTGTCTGGTCAGAGACATCAAGAAATAACGCCGGAACATTAGTGCAGGCAGCTTCCACAGC
AATGGCATCCTGGTCATCCAGCGGATAGTTAATGATCAGCCCACTGACGCGTTGCGCGAGAAGATTGTGC
ACCGCCGCTTTACAGGCTTCGACGCCGCTTCGTTCTACCATCGACACCACCACGCTGGCACCCAGTTGAT
CGGCGCGAGATTTAATCGCCGCGACAATTTGCGACGGCGCGTGCAGGGCCAGACTGGAGGTGGCAACGCC
AATCAGCAACGACTGTTTGCCCGCCAGTTGTTGTGCCACGCGGTTGGGAATGTAATTCAGCTCCGCCATC
GCCGCTTCCACTTTTTCCCGCGTTTTCGCAGAAACGTGGCTGGCCTGGTTCACCACGCGGGAAACGGTCT
GATAAGAGACACCGGCATACTCTGCGACATCGTATAACGTTACTGGTTTCACATTCACCACCCTGAATTG
ACTCTCTTCCGGGCGCTATCATGCCATACCGCGAAAGGTTTTGCGCCATTCGATGGTGTCCGGGATCTCG
ACGCTCTCCCTTATGCGACTCCTGCATTAGGAAGCAGCCCAGTAGTAGGTTGAGGCCGTTGAGCACCGCC
GCCGCAAGGAATGGTGCATGCAAGGAGATGGCGCCCAACAGTCCCCCGGCCACGGGGCCTGCCACCATAC
CCACGCCGAAACAAGCGCTCATGAGCCCGAAGTGGCGAGCCCGATCTTCCCCATCGGTGATGTCGGCGAT
ATAGGCGCCAGCAACCGCACCTGTGGCGCCGGTGATGCCGGCCACGATGCGTCCGGCGTAGAGGATCGAG
ATCTCGATCCCGCGAAATTAATACGACTCACTATAGGGGAATTGTGAGCGGATAACAATTCCCCTCTAGA
AATAATTTTGTTTAACTTTAAGAAGGAGATATACCATGGGATCTGATAAAATTCATCATCATCATCATCA
CAGCAGCGGTACCAAAATCGAAGAAGGTAAACTGGTAATCTGGATTAACGGCGATAAAGGCTATAACGGT
CTCGCTGAAGTCGGTAAGAAATTCGAGAAAGATACCGGAATTAAAGTCACCGTTGAGCATCCGGATAAAC
TGGAAGAGAAATTCCCACAGGTTGCGGCAACTGGCGATGGCCCTGACATTATCTTCTGGGCACACGACCG
CTTTGGTGGCTACGCTCAATCTGGCCTGTTGGCTGAAATCACCCCGGACAAAGCGTTCCAGGACAAGCTG
TATCCGTTTACCTGGGATGCCGTACGTTACAACGGCAAGCTGATTGCTTACCCGATCGCTGTTGAAGCGT
TATCGCTGATTTATAACAAAGATCTGCTGCCGAACCCGCCAAAAACCTGGGAAGAGATCCCGGCGCTGGA
TAAAGAACTGAAAGCGAAAGGTAAGAGCGCGCTGATGTTCAACCTGCAAGAACCGTACTTCACCTGGCCG
CTGATTGCTGCTGACGGGGGTTATGCGTTCAAGTATGAAAACGGCAAGTACGACATTAAAGACGTGGGCG
TGGATAACGCTGGCGCGAAAGCGGGTCTGACCTTCCTGGTTGACCTGATTAAAAACAAACACATGAATGC
AGACACCGATTACTCCATCGCAGAAGCTGCCTTTAATAAAGGCGAAACAGCGATGACCATCAACGGCCCG
TGGGCATGGTCCAACATCGACACCAGCAAAGTGAATTATGGTGTAACGGTACTGCCGACCTTCAAGGGTC
AACCATCCAAACCGTTCGTTGGCGTGCTGAGCGCAGGTATTAACGCCGCCAGTCCGAACAAAGAGCTGGC
AAAAGAGTTCCTCGAAAACTATCTGCTGACTGATGAAGGTCTGGAAGCGGTTAATAAAGACAAACCGCTG
GGTGCCGTAGCGCTGAAGTCTTACGAGGAAGAGTTGGCGAAAGATCCACGTATTGCCGCCACCATGGAAA
ACGCCCAGAAAGGTGAAATCATGCCGAACATCCCGCAGATGTCCGCTTTCTGGTATGCCGTGCGTACTGC
GGTGATCAACGCCGCCAGCGGTCGTCAGACTGTCGATGAAGCCCTGAAAGACGCGCAGACTAATTCGGGA
TCTGATATCACAAGTTTGTACAAAAAAGCTGAAGGCGGTACCGAGAACCTGTACTTCCAGGGTCATATGG
AACGTGAAAAAGAGCAGTTTCGCAAGCTGTTTATCGGTGGCCTGAGCTTCGAAACTACCGAAGAGAGCCT
GCGCAACTATTATGAGCAGTGGGGTAAACTGACGGATTGCGTCGTGATGCGTGACCCGGCGAGCAAGCGC
AGCCGTGGCTTCGGTTTCGTCACCTTCTCCAGCATGGCAGAGGTTGACGCCGCTATGGCAGCCCGTCCTC
ACAGCATTGACGGCCGTGTGGTTGAGCCGAAGCGTGCGGTCGCTCGTGAAGAGTCGGGTAAGCCGGGTGC
TCACGTCACCGTCAAAAAGCTGTTCGTGGGTGGTATCAAGGAAGATACCGAGGAACACCACTTGCGCGAC
TACTTCGAGGAATATGGCAAAATCGATACCATTGAGATCATTACGGACCGTCAAAGCGGCAAAAAGCGTG
GTTTCGGCTTTGTTACGTTTGACGATCACGACCCGGTTGACAAAATCGTGCTGCAAAAGTACCACACCAT
TAACGGCCACAACGCCGAGGTGCGTAAAGCGCTGAGCCGTCAAGAGATGCAAGAAGTGCAGTCCTCTCGC
AGCGGTCGTGGTGGCAACTTTGGTTTCGGTGATAGCCGCGGTGGTGGCGGCAACTTCGGTCCGGGTCCGG
GCAGCAATTTCCGTGGTGGTTCCGACGGTTACGGTAGCGGTCGCGGCTTTGGCGATGGCTATAATGGTTA
CGGTGGTGGTCCGGGCGGCGGCAATTTCGGTGGTAGCCCGGGTTACGGCGGTGGTCGCGGCGGTTATGGC
GGTGGCGGTCCAGGCTACGGTAACCAGGGTGGTGGTTATGGTGGTGGCTACGATAACTATGGCGGTGGT
Features (pLannotate 1.2.2; 23 found; start..end, strand, type, name):
    190..207     +  CDS            9xHis (fragment): 9xHis affinity tag
    217..266     +  CDS            SET1 (fragment): solubility-enhancement tag derived from T7 phage gene 10B
    274..321     +  terminator     T7 terminator: transcription terminator for bacteriophage T7 RNA polymerase
    358..786     +  rep_origin     f1 ori (sequence partly withheld): f1 bacteriophage origin of replication; arrow indicates direction of (+) strand synthesis
    839..896     +  promoter       AmpR promoter (fragment): bla
    905..1720    -  CDS            KanR: aminoglycoside phosphotransferase; aph(3')-Ia; confers resistance to kanamycin in bacteria or G418 (Geneticin®) in eukaryotes
   1842..2430    +  rep_origin     ori: high-copy-number ColE1/pMB1/pBR322/pUC origin of replication
   2616..2755    -  misc_feature   bom: basis of mobility region from pBR322
   2857..3048    -  CDS            rop: Rop protein, which maintains plasmids at low copy number; rop
   3065..3445    +  CDS            YPB1_ECOLX: Protein predicted: Swiss-Prot protein existence level 4. From Escherichia coli.
   3517..3808    -  CDS            TcR (fragment): tetracycline efflux protein; tet; confers resistance to tetracycline
   3823..3844    -  protein_bind   CAP binding site: CAP binding activates transcription in the presence of cAMP. E. coli catabolite activator protein
   3857..4939    -  CDS            lacI: lac repressor; lacI; The lac repressor binds to the lac operator to inhibit transcription in E. coli. This inhibition can be relieved by adding lactose or isopropyl-β-D-thiogalactopyranoside (IPTG).
   4940..5017    -  promoter       lacI promoter: lacI
   5025..5304    -  CDS            TcR (fragment): tetracycline efflux protein; tet; confers resistance to tetracycline
   5326..5344    +  promoter       T7 promoter: promoter for bacteriophage T7 RNA polymerase
   5345..5369    +  protein_bind   lac operator: The lac repressor binds to the lac operator to inhibit transcription in E. coli. This inhibition can be relieved by adding lactose or isopropyl-β-D-thiogalactopyranoside (IPTG). lac repressor encoded by lacI
   5384..5406    +  RBS            RBS: efficient ribosome binding site from bacteriophage T7 gene 10 (Olins and Rangwala, 1989)
   5413..5430    +  CDS            HP-thioredoxin (fragment): His-Patch thioredoxin The histidines at positions 8, 32, and 64 coordinate a divalent cation, allowing HP-thioredoxin to be purified on metal-chelating resins.
   5431..5447    +  CDS            capTEV™ (fragment): composite tag for in vivo biotinylation, TEV protease cleavage, and 6xHis tagging
   5461..6558    +  CDS            MBP: maltose binding protein from E. coli; malE (mutated); This version of the gene does not encode a signal sequence, so MBP will remain in the cytosol.
   6578..6596    +  protein_bind   attB1 (fragment): mutant version of attB; core recombination site for the Gateway® BP reaction BP Clonase™
   6634..180     +  CDS            HNRNPA2B1 (across the origin): ROA2_SAGOE - Also known as HNRPA2B1. Experimental evidence at protein level: Swiss-Prot protein existence level 1. Heterogeneous nuclear ribonucleoprotein (hnRNP) that associates with nascent pre-mRNAs, packaging them into hnRNP particles. The hnRNP particle arrangement on nascent hnRNA is non-random and sequence-dependent and serves to condense and stabilize the transcripts and minimize tangling and knotting. Packaging plays a role in various processes such as transcription, pre-mRNA processing, RNA nuclear export, subcellular location, mRNA translation and stability of mature mRNAs. Forms hn
