[The description below was written by a language model from this plasmid's Addgene catalogue record and pLannotate feature annotations shown in this document.]
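Description:
MBP-hnRNPA2_FL_P298L is a 7,476-bp bacterial expression plasmid built on the pTHMT backbone, a pET-style T7 vector, for producing full-length human hnRNPA2 (HNRNPA2B1 gene) carrying the P298L substitution as an N-terminal His-MBP fusion. It replicates from a ColE1/pMB1-type origin and is catalogued as high copy, although the annotated backbone also retains the rop gene and bom region typical of pBR322-derived pET vectors. Selection is by kanamycin through an aph(3')-Ia cassette. An f1 origin and short remnants of the tetracycline resistance gene are also present as backbone carry-over.

Expression is driven by a T7 promoter with an adjacent lac operator and the T7 gene 10 ribosome binding site, and a plasmid-borne lacI gene supplies the repressor. Transcription therefore depends on a host providing T7 RNA polymerase and is inducible with IPTG. The open reading frame begins with short leader elements that the annotation software matches to fragments of histidine-containing tags, consistent with the recorded His tag. This is followed by a signal-sequence-free, cytosolic maltose binding protein. A short linker (partly matched to an attB1 fragment) then leads into the hnRNPA2 coding sequence, which spans the numbering origin of the circular map. Small vector-derived tag fragments and the T7 terminator lie downstream of the insert; whether those fragments are translated is not stated. The cloning sites used are recorded as unknown.

MBP serves as a solubility partner and the His tag as an affinity handle for purifying the recombinant protein. The associated publication concerns how mutation and arginine methylation alter the structure, interactions and phase separation of the hnRNPA2 low-complexity domain.
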