Addgene plasmid #104468: MBP-hnRNPA2_FL_P298L
Purpose: express MBP-tagged full length hnRNPA2 P298L
Depositing lab: Nicolas Fawzi. Depositing organization: Brown University. Publication: Mechanistic View of hnRNPA2 Low-Complexity Domain Structure, Interactions, and Phase Separation Altered by Mutation and Arginine Methylation. Ryan VH, Dignon GL, Zerze GH, Chabata CV, Silva R, Conicella AE, Amaya J, Burke KA, Mittal J, Fawzi NL. Mol Cell. 2018 Jan 17. pii: S1097-2765(17)30979-6. doi: 10.1016/j.molcel.2017.12.022. PubMed 29358076.
Backbone
  Vector backbone: pTHMT
  Vector type: Bacterial Expression
Growth in bacteria
  Bacterial resistance: Kanamycin, 50 μg/mL
  Growth temperature: 37°C
  Growth strain: DH5alpha
  Copy number: High Copy
Gene/Insert
  Gene/Insert name: hnRNPA2
  Species: H. sapiens (human)
  Mutation: P298L
  Entrez Gene: HNRNPA2B1 (a.k.a. HNRNPA2, HNRNPB1, HNRPA2, HNRPA2B1, HNRPB1, IBMPFD2, OPMD2, RNPA2, SNRPB1)
  Tag / fusion protein: His-MBP (N terminal on insert)
  Cloning method: Restriction Enzyme; 5′ cloning site unknown (unknown if destroyed); 3′ cloning site unknown (unknown if destroyed)
Terms and licenses: Academic/Nonprofit Terms; Industry Terms: Not Available to Industry
How to cite: MBP-hnRNPA2_FL_P298L was a gift from Nicolas Fawzi (Addgene plasmid # 104468 ; http://n2t.net/addgene:104468 ; RRID:Addgene_104468)
